>Addgene plasmid #173285 | RVD-CA2 | addgene full sequence | sequence record 354407 | Addgene NGS Result
TAATACGACTCACTATAGGGGATATTTTATTTTCTCCCAATCAGGCTTGATCCCCAGTAAGTCAAAAAAT
AGCTCGACATACTGTTCTTCCCCGATCAAGGGTTGGTTTGCGCATTCACAGTTCTCCGCAAGAATTGATT
GGCTCCAATTCTTGGAGTGGTGAATCCGTTAGCGAGGTGCCGCCGGCTTCCATTCAGGTCGAGGTGGCCC
GGCTCCATGCACCGCGACGCAACGCGGGGAGGCAGACAAGGTATAGGGCGGCGCCTACAATCCATGCCAA
CCCGTTCCATGTGCTCGCCGAGGCGGCATAAATCGCCGTGACGATCAGCGGTCCAATGATCGAAGTTAGG
CTGGTAAGAGCCGCGAGCGATCCTTGAAGCTGTCCCTGATGGTCGTCATCTACCTGCCTGGACAGCATGG
CCTGCAACGCGGGCATCCCGATGCCGCCGGAAGCGAGAAGAATCATAATGGGGAAGGCCATCCAGCCTCG
CGTCGCGAACGCCAGCAAGACGTAGCCCAGCGCGTCGGCCGCCATGCCGGCGATAATGGCCTGCTTCTCG
CCGAAACGTTTGGTGGCGGGACCAGTGACGAAGGCTTGAGCGAGGGCGTGCAAGATTCCGAATACCGCAA
GCGACAGGCCGATCATCGTCGCGCTCCAGCGAAAGCGGTCCTCGCCGAAAATGACCCAGAGCGCTGCCGG
CACCTGTCCTACGAGTTGCATGATAAAGAAGACAGTCATAAGTGCGGCGACGATAGTCATGCCCCGCGCC
CACCGGAAGGAGCTGACTGGGTTGAAGGCTCTCAAGGGCATGGGTCGGCGCTCTCCCTTATGCGACTCCT
GCATTAGGAAGCAGCCCAGTAGTAGGTTGAGGCCGTTGAGCACCGCCGCCGCAAGGAATGGTGCATGTAA
GGAGATGGCGCCCAACAGTCCCCCGGCCACGGGGCCTGCCACCATACCCACGCCGAAACAAGCGCTCATG
AGCCCGAAGTGGCGAGCCCGATCTTCCCCATCGGTGATGTCGGCGATATAGGCGCCAGCAACCGCACCTG
TGGCGCCGGTGATGCCGGCCACGATGCGTCCGGCGTAGAGAATCCACAGGACGGGTGTGGTCGCCATGAT
CGCGTAGTCGATAGTGGCTCCAAGTAGCGAAGCGAGCAGGACTGGGCGGCGGCCAAAGCGGTCGGACAGT
GCTCCGAGAACGGGTGCGCATAGAAATTGCATCAACGCATATAGCGCTAGCAGCACGCCATAGTGACTGG
CGATGCTGTCGGAATGGACGATATCCCGCAAGAGGCCCGGCAGTACCGGCATAACCAAGCCTATGCCTAC
AGCATCCAGGGTGACGGTGCCGAGGATGACGATGAGCGCATTGTTAGATTTCATACACGGTGCCTGACTG
CGTTAGCAATTTAACTGTGATAAACTACCGCATTAAAGCTAATCGATGATAAGCTGTCAAACATGAGAAT
TAATTCATGTTCTTTCCTGCGTTATCCCCTGATTCTGTGGATAACGCAGGAAAGAACATGTGAGCAAAAG
GCCAGCAAAAGGCCAGGAACCGTAAAAAGGCCGCGTTGCTGGCGTTTTTCCATAGGCTCCGCCCCCCTGA
CGAGCATCACAAAAATCGACGCTCAAGTCAGAGGTGGCGAAACCCGACAGGACTATAAAGATACCAGGCG
TTTCCCCCTGGAAGCTCCCTCGTGCGCTCTCCTGTTCCGACCCTGCCGCTTACCGGATACCTGTCCGCCT
TTCTCCCTTCGGGAAGCGTGGCGCTTTCTCATAGCTCACGCTGTAGGTATCTCAGTTCGGTGTAGGTCGT
TCGCTCCAAGCTGGGCTGTGTGCACGAACCCCCCGTTCAGCCCGACCGCTGCGCCTTATCCGGTAACTAT
CGTCTTGAGTCCAACCCGGTAAGACACGACTTATCGCCACTGGCAGCAGCCACTGGTAACAGGATTAGCA
GAGCGAGGTATGTAGGCGGTGCTACAGAGTTCTTGAAGTGGTGGCCTAACTACGGCTACACTAGAAGAAC
AGTATTTGGTATCTGCGCTCTGCTGAAGCCAGTTACCTTCGGAAAAAGAGTTGGTAGCTCTTGATCCGGC
AAACAAACCACCGCTGGTAGCGGTGGTTTTTTTGTTTGCAAGCAGCAGATTACGCGCAGAAAAAAAGGAT
CTCAAGAAGATCCTTTGATCTTTTCTACGGGGTCTGACGCTCAGTGGAACGACGCGTAACTCACGTTAAG
GGATTTTGGTCATGGGTGGCTCGACCAGATATGGTCTCAACCACTTGATCTGGGGTGAGTCCGTGGGCTT
GACAGAGAACTGGAAGGAGGCGCTGAACCGTCTCAAGAGCCTGTTTGCCACCAATATTACTAGCAATCGC
TACAACTTGCGCTGGGGTTAGTCCGTGGGCTTGACAGAGAACTGGTAGAAGGCGTTGGACGGTTTCAAGA
GCCTGTTTGCCACCGTCATGACTAGCAATCGCTACAACCTGCGAGACCAGCTTTGGTCTAGAGGAGGCAT
GATGATATATTTTTATCTTGTGCAATGTAACATCAGAGATTTTGAGACACGGGCCAGAGCTGCCAGGAAA
CAGCTATGACCATG
Features (pLannotate 1.2.2; 6 found; start..end, strand, type, name):
      1..19      +  promoter       T7 promoter: promoter for bacteriophage T7 RNA polymerase
     22..96      -  CDS            KanR (fragment): aminoglycoside phosphotransferase; aphA-3; confers resistance to kanamycin
    194..1384    -  CDS            TcR: tetracycline efflux protein; tet; confers resistance to tetracycline
   1432..1460    -  promoter       tet promoter: E. coli promoter for tetracycline efflux protein gene
   1476..1515    +  rep_origin     RSF ori (fragment): Plasmids containing the RSF 1030 origin of replication can be propagated in E. coli cells that contain additional plasmids with compatible origins.
   1587..2175    -  rep_origin     ori: high-copy-number ColE1/pMB1/pBR322/pUC origin of replication
