[The description below was written by a language model from this plasmid's Addgene catalogue record and pLannotate feature annotations shown in this document.]
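Description:
RVD-CA2 is a small (about 2.6 kb) bacterial module plasmid from a library built for one-step assembly of custom repeat-variable diresidue (RVD) arrays, the DNA-recognition repeats of TALE proteins. Its backbone is a tetracycline-resistant T vector. According to the depositor, the synthetic insert was placed at the TA cloning site, although the flanking cloning sites are otherwise recorded as unknown. The plasmid is maintained in E. coli at high copy through a ColE1/pUC-type origin and selected with tetracycline. Resistance comes from the TcR efflux pump gene, which is driven by its native tet promoter. The annotation also picks up a T7 promoter and short fragments of a kanamycin resistance gene and an RSF origin. These fragments are far too short to be functional and are probably leftovers from how the backbone was built.

The payload is a two-repeat TALE unit, an HD-NI dimer designated for position 2 of an array. In the standard TALE code HD recognises cytosine and NI recognises adenine, which matches the "CA2" in the name. The automated feature table does not annotate the RVD insert itself, which presumably lies in the unannotated region after the origin, so its exact boundaries and flanking assembly sites cannot be read from the record. Using dimer modules fixed to defined positions allows pre-made units to be picked and joined in order into a full-length array matching a chosen target sequence. The stated application is building TALE-based tools, particularly DdCBEs, the TALE-guided cytosine base editors used to edit mitochondrial DNA. The associated work applied these editors to model mitochondrial diseases in zebrafish.
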