Addgene plasmid #173285: RVD-CA2
Purpose: One-step assembly of custom RVD arrays to construct DdCBE, TALE, etc.
Depositing lab: Bin Shen. Depositing organization: Nanjing Medical University. Publication: Precision modeling of mitochondrial diseases in zebrafish via DdCBE-mediated mtDNA base editing. Guo J, Zhang X, Chen X, Sun H, Dai Y, Wang J, Qian X, Tan L, Lou X, Shen B. Cell Discov. 2021 Sep 3;7(1):78. doi: 10.1038/s41421-021-00307-9. PubMed 34480028.
Backbone
  Vector backbone: TetR T vector
  Vector type: Unspecified
Growth in bacteria
  Bacterial resistance: Tetracycline, 10 μg/mL
  Growth temperature: 37°C
  Growth strain: DH5alpha
  Copy number: High Copy
Gene/Insert
  Gene/Insert name: HD-NI dimer RVD at Position2
  Species: Synthetic
  Mutation: no
  Cloning method: Restriction Enzyme; 5′ cloning site Unknown (unknown if destroyed)
Terms and licenses: Academic/Nonprofit Terms; Industry Terms: Not Available to Industry
Depositor comments: RVD is inserted into TA site of TetR T vector
How to cite: RVD-CA2 was a gift from Bin Shen (Addgene plasmid # 173285 ; http://n2t.net/addgene:173285 ; RRID:Addgene_173285)
