>Addgene plasmid #173285 | RVD-CA2 | depositor partial sequence | sequence record 336240 | RVD flanked by two Bsa I sites
GGTCTCGCAGGTTGTAGCGATTGCTAGTCATGACGGTGGCAAACAGGCTCTTGAAACCGTCCAACGCCTT
CTACCAGTTCTCTGTCAAGCCCACGGACTAACCCCAGCGCAAGTTGTAGCGATTGCTAGTAATATTGGTG
GCAAACAGGCTCTTGAGACGGTTCAGCGCCTCCTTCCAGTTCTCTGTCAAGCCCACGGACTCACCCCAGA
TCAAGTGGTTGAGACC
